>Addgene plasmid #232947 | pCDH-3_Flag-YTHDF2-D-MUT (nonsense mutation of sgYTHDF2-1) | addgene full sequence | sequence record 473043 | Addgene NGS Result
ACGCGTGTAGTCTTATGCAATACTCTTGTAGTCTTGCAACATGGTAACGATGAGTTAGCAACATGCCTTA
CAAGGAGAGAAAAAGCACCGTGCATGCCGATTGGTGGAAGTAAGGTGGTACGATCGTGCCTTATTAGGAA
GGCAACAGACGGGTCTGACATGGATTGGACGAACCACTGAATTGCCGCATTGCAGAGATATTGTATTTAA
GTGCCTAGCTCGATACATAAACGGGTCTCTCTGGTTAGACCAGATCTGAGCCTGGGAGCTCTCTGGCTAA
CTAGGGAACCCACTGCTTAAGCCTCAATAAAGCTTGCCTTGAGTGCTTCAAGTAGTGTGTGCCCGTCTGT
TGTGTGACTCTGGTAACTAGAGATCCCTCAGACCCTTTTAGTCAGTGTGGAAAATCTCTAGCAGTGGCGC
CCGAACAGGGACTTGAAAGCGAAAGGGAAACCAGAGGAGCTCTCTCGACGCAGGACTCGGCTTGCTGAAG
CGCGCACGGCAAGAGGCGAGGGGCGGCGACTGGTGAGTACGCCAAAAATTTTGACTAGCGGAGGCTAGAA
GGAGAGAGATGGGTGCGAGAGCGTCAGTATTAAGCGGGGGAGAATTAGATCGCGATGGGAAAAAATTCGG
TTAAGGCCAGGGGGAAAGAAAAAATATAAATTAAAACATATAGTATGGGCAAGCAGGGAGCTAGAACGAT
TCGCAGTTAATCCTGGCCTGTTAGAAACATCAGAAGGCTGTAGACAAATACTGGGACAGCTACAACCATC
CCTTCAGACAGGATCAGAAGAACTTAGATCATTATATAATACAGTAGCAACCCTCTATTGTGTGCATCAA
AGGATAGAGATAAAAGACACCAAGGAAGCTTTAGACAAGATAGAGGAAGAGCAAAACAAAAGTAAGACCA
CCGCACAGCAAGCGGCCACTGATCTTCAGACCTGGAGGAGGAGATATGAGGGACAATTGGAGAAGTGAAT
TATATAAATATAAAGTAGTAAAAATTGAACCATTAGGAGTAGCACCCACCAAGGCAAAGAGAAGAGTGGT
GCAGAGAGAAAAAAGAGCAGTGGGAATAGGAGCTTTGTTCCTTGGGTTCTTGGGAGCAGCAGGAAGCACT
ATGGGCGCAGCGTCAATGACGCTGACGGTACAGGCCAGACAATTATTGTCTGGTATAGTGCAGCAGCAGA
ACAATTTGCTGAGGGCTATTGAGGCGCAACAGCATCTGTTGCAACTCACAGTCTGGGGCATCAAGCAGCT
CCAGGCAAGAATCCTGGCTGTGGAAAGATACCTAAAGGATCAACAGCTCCTGGGGATTTGGGGTTGCTCT
GGAAAACTCATTTGCACCACTGCTGTGCCTTGGAATGCTAGTTGGAGTAATAAATCTCTGGAACAGATTT
GGAATCACACGACCTGGATGGAGTGGGACAGAGAAATTAACAATTACACAAGCTTAATACACTCCTTAAT
TGAAGAATCGCAAAACCAGCAAGAAAAGAATGAACAAGAATTATTGGAATTAGATAAATGGGCAAGTTTG
TGGAATTGGTTTAACATAACAAATTGGCTGTGGTATATAAAATTATTCATAATGATAGTAGGAGGCTTGG
TAGGTTTAAGAATAGTTTTTGCTGTACTTTCTATAGTGAATAGAGTTAGGCAGGGATATTCACCATTATC
GTTTCAGACCCACCTCCCAACCCCGAGGGGACCCGACAGGCCCGAAGGAATAGAAGAAGAAGGTGGAGAG
AGAGACAGAGACAGATCCATTCGATTAGTGAACGGATCTCGACGGTATCGGTTAACTTTTAAAAGAAAAG
GGGGGATTGGGGGGTACAGTGCAGGGGAAAGAATAGTAGACATAATAGCAACAGACATACAAACTAAAGA
ATTACAAAAACAAATTACAAAATTCAAAATTTTATCGATACTAGTATTATGCCCAGTACATGACCTTATG
GGACTTTCCTACTTGGCAGTACATCTACGTATTAGTCATCGCTATTACCATGGTGATGCGGTTTTGGCAG
TACATCAATGGGCGTGGATAGCGGTTTGACTCACGGGGATTTCCAAGTCTCCACCCCATTGACGTCAATG
GGAGTTTGTTTTGGCACCAAAATCAACGGGACTTTCCAAAATGTCGTAACAACTCCGCCCCATTGACGCA
AATGGGCGGTAGGCGTGTACGGTGGGAGGTTTATATAAGCAGAGCTCGTTTAGTGAACCGTCAGATCGCC
TGGAGACGCCATCCACGCTGTTTTGACCTCCATAGAAGATTCTAGAATGGATTACAAAGACCATGACGGT
GATTATAAAGATCATGACATCGACTACAAGGATGACGATGACAAGGCTAGCGAATTCTCGGCCAGCAGCC
TCTTGGAGCAGAGACCAAAAGGTCAAGGAAACAAAGTACAAAATGGATCTGTACATCAAAAGGATGGATT
AAACGATGATGATTTTGAACCTTACTTGAGTCCACAGGCAAGGCCCAATAATGCATATACTGCCATGTCA
GATTCCTACTTACCCAGTTACTACAGTCCCTCCATTGGCTTCTCCTATTCTTTGGGTGAAGCTGCTTGGT
CTACGGGGGGTGACACAGCCATGCCCTACTTAACTTCTTATGGACAGCTGAGCAACGGAGAGCCCCACTT
CCTACCAGATGCAATGTTTGGGCAACCAGGAGCCCTAGGTAGCACTCCATTTCTTGGTCAGCATGGTTTT
AATTTCTTTCCCAGTGGGATTGACTTCTCAGCATGGGGAAATAACAGTTCTCAGGGACAGTCTACTCAGA
GCTCTGGATATAGTAGCAATTATGCTTATGCACCTAGCTCCTTAGGTGGAGCCATGATTGATGGACAGTC
AGCTTTTGCCAATGAGACCCTCAATAAGGCTCCTGGCATGAATACTATAGACCAAGGGATGGCAGCACTG
AAGTTGGGTAGCACAGAAGTTGCAAGCAATGTTCCAAAAGTTGTAGGTTCTGCTGTTGGTAGCGGGTCCA
TTACTAGTAACATCGTGGCTTCCAATAGTTTGCCTCCAGCCACCATTGCTCCTCCAAAACCAGCATCTTG
GGCTGATATTGCTAGCAAGCCTGCAAAACAGCAACCTAAACTGAAGACCAAGAATGGCATTGCAGGGTCA
AGTCTTCCGCCACCCCCGATAAAGCATAACATGGATATTGGAACTTGGGATAACAAGGGTCCCGTTGCAA
AAGCCCCCTCACAGGCTTTGGTTCAGAATATAGGTCAGCCAACCCAGGGGTCTCCTCAGCCTGTAGGTCA
GCAGGCTAACAATAGCCCACCAGTGGCTCAGGCATCAGTAGGGCAACAGACACAGCCATTGCCTCCACCT
CCACCACAGCCTGCCCAGCTTTCAGTCCAGCAACAGGCAGCTCAGCCAACCCGCTGGGTGGCTCCACGCA
ATCGCGGAAGTGGGTTCGGTCATAATGGGGTGGATGGTAATGGAGTAGGACAGTCTCAGGCTGGTTCTGG
ATCTACTCCTTCAGAACCCCACCCAGTGTTGGAGAAGCTTCGGTCCATTAATAACTATAACCCCAAAGAT
TTTGACTGGAATCTGAAACATGGCCGGGTTTTCATCATTAAGAGCGCCTCTGAGGACGCCATTCACCGTT
CCATTAAGTATAATATTGCCTGCAGCACAGAGCATGGTAACAAGAGACTGGATGCTGCTTATCGTTCCAT
GAACGGGAAAGGCCCCGTTTACTTACTTTTCAGTGTCAACGGCAGTGGACACTTCTGTGGCGTGGCAGAA
ATGAAATCTGCTGTGGACTACAACACATGTGCAGGTGTGGCCTCCCAGGACAAAGCCAAGGGTCGTTTTG
ATGTCAGGTGGATTTTTGTGAAGGACGTTCCCAATAGCCAACTGCGACACATTCGCCTAGAGAACAACGA
GAATAAACCAGTGACCAACTCTAGGGACACTCAGGAAGTGCCTCTGGAAAAGGCTAAGCAGGTGTTGAAA
ATTATAGCCAGCTACAAGCACACCACTTCCATTTTTGATGACTTCTCACACTATGAGAAACGCCAAGAGG
AAGAAGAAAGTGTTAAAAAGGAACGTCAAGGTCGTGGGAAATAAGCGGCCGCGAAGGATCTGCGATCGCT
CCGGTGCCCGTCAGTGGGCAGAGCGCACATCGCCCACAGTCCCCGAGAAGTTGGGGGGAGGGGTCGGCAA
TTGAACGGGTGCCTAGAGAAGGTGGCGCGGGGTAAACTGGGAAAGTGATGTCGTGTACTGGCTCCGCCTT
TTTCCCGAGGGTGGGGGAGAACCGTATATAAGTGCAGTAGTCGCCGTGAACGTTCTTTTTCGCAACGGGT
TTGCCGCCAGAACACAGCTGAAGCTTCGAGGGGCTCGCATCTCTCCTTCACGCGCCCGCCGCCCTACCTG
AGGCCGCCATCCACGCCGGTTGAGTCGCGTTCTGCCGCCTCCCGCCTGTGGTGCCTCCTGAACTGCGTCC
GCCGTCTAGGTAAGTTTAAAGCTCAGGTCGAGACCGGGCCTTTGTCCGGCGCTCCCTTGGAGCCTACCTA
GACTCAGCCGGCTCTCCACGCTTTGCCTGACCCTGCTTGCTCAACTCTACGTCTTTGTTTCGTTTTCTGT
TCTGCGCCGTTACAGATCCAAGCTGTGACCGGCGCCTACGCTAGACGCCACCATGGAGAGCGACGAGAGC
GGCCTGCCCGCCATGGAGATCGAGTGCCGCATCACCGGCACCCTGAACGGCGTGGAGTTCGAGCTGGTGG
GCGGCGGAGAGGGCACCCCCAAGCAGGGCCGCATGACCAACAAGATGAAGAGCACCAAAGGCGCCCTGAC
CTTCAGCCCCTACCTGCTGAGCCACGTGATGGGCTACGGCTTCTACCACTTCGGCACCTACCCCAGCGGC
TACGAGAACCCCTTCCTGCACGCCATCAACAACGGCGGCTACACCAACACCCGCATCGAGAAGTACGAGG
ACGGCGGCGTGCTGCACGTGAGCTTCAGCTACCGCTACGAGGCCGGCCGCGTGATCGGCGACTTCAAGGT
GGTGGGCACCGGCTTCCCCGAGGACAGCGTGATCTTCACCGACAAGATCATCCGCAGCAACGCCACCGTG
GAGCACCTGCACCCCATGGGCGATAACGTGCTGGTGGGCAGCTTCGCCCGCACCTTCAGCCTGCGCGACG
GCGGCTACTACAGCTTCGTGGTGGACAGCCACATGCACTTCAAGAGCGCCATCCACCCCAGCATCCTGCA
GAACGGGGGCCCCATGTTCGCCTTCCGCCGCGTGGAGGAGCTGCACAGCAACACCGAGCTGGGCATCGTG
GAGTACCAGCACGCCTTCAAGACCCCCATCGCCTTCGCCAGATCCCGCGCTCAGTCGTCCAATTCTGCCG
TGGACGGCACCGCCGGACCCGGCTCCACCGGATCTCGCGAGGGCAGAGGAAGTCTTCTAACATGCGGTGA
CGTGGAGGAGAATCCCGGCCCTATGACCGAGTACAAGCCCACGGTGCGCCTCGCCACCCGCGACGACGTC
CCCAGGGCCGTACGCACCCTCGCCGCCGCGTTCGCCGACTACCCCGCCACGCGCCACACCGTCGATCCGG
ACCGCCACATCGAGCGGGTCACCGAGCTGCAAGAACTCTTCCTCACGCGCGTCGGGCTCGACATCGGCAA
GGTGTGGGTCGCGGACGACGGCGCCGCGGTGGCGGTCTGGACCACGCCGGAGAGCGTCGAAGCGGGGGCG
GTGTTCGCCGAGATCGGCCCGCGCATGGCCGAGTTGAGCGGTTCCCGGCTGGCCGCGCAGCAACAGATGG
AAGGCCTCCTGGCGCCGCACCGGCCCAAGGAGCCCGCGTGGTTCCTGGCCACCGTCGGCGTCTCGCCCGA
CCACCAGGGCAAGGGTCTGGGCAGCGCCGTCGTGCTCCCCGGAGTGGAGGCGGCCGAGCGCGCCGGGGTG
CCCGCCTTCCTGGAGACCTCCGCGCCCCGCAACCTCCCCTTCTACGAGCGGCTCGGCTTCACCGTCACCG
CCGACGTCGAGGTGCCCGAAGGACCGCGCACCTGGTGCATGACCCGCAAGCCCGGTGCCTGAAATCAACC
TCTGGATTACAAAATTTGTGAAAGATTGACTGGTATTCTTAACTATGTTGCTCCTTTTACGCTATGTGGA
TACGCTGCTTTAATGCCTTTGTATCATGCTATTGCTTCCCGTATGGCTTTCATTTTCTCCTCCTTGTATA
AATCCTGGTTGCTGTCTCTTTATGAGGAGTTGTGGCCCGTTGTCAGGCAACGTGGCGTGGTGTGCACTGT
GTTTGCTGACGCAACCCCCACTGGTTGGGGCATTGCCACCACCTGTCAGCTCCTTTCCGGGACTTTCGCT
TTCCCCCTCCCTATTGCCACGGCGGAACTCATCGCCGCCTGCCTTGCCCGCTGCTGGACAGGGGCTCGGC
TGTTGGGCACTGACAATTCCGTGGTGTTGTCGGGGAAATCATCGTCCTTTCCTTGGCTGCTCGCCTGTGT
TGCCACCTGGATTCTGCGCGGGACGTCCTTCTGCTACGTCCCTTCGGCCCTCAATCCAGCGGACCTTCCT
TCCCGCGGCCTGCTGCCGGCTCTGCGGCCTCTTCCGCGTCTCCGCCTTCGCCCTCAGACGAGTCGGATCT
CCCTTTGGGCCGCCTCCCCGCCTGGTACCTTTAAGACCAATGACTTACAAGGCAGCTGTAGATCTTAGCC
ACTTTTTAAAAGAAAAGGGGGGACTGGAAGGGCTAATTCACTCCCAACGAAGATAAGATCTGCTTTTTGC
TTGTACTGGGTCTCTCTGGTTAGACCAGATCTGAGCCTGGGAGCTCTCTGGCTAACTAGGGAACCCACTG
CTTAAGCCTCAATAAAGCTTGCCTTGAGTGCTTCAAGTAGTGTGTGCCCGTCTGTTGTGTGACTCTGGTA
ACTAGAGATCCCTCAGACCCTTTTAGTCAGTGTGGAAAATCTCTAGCAGTAGTAGTTCATGTCATCTTAT
TATTCAGTATTTATAACTTGCAAAGAAATGAATATCAGAGAGTGAGAGGAACTTGTTTATTGCAGCTTAT
AATGGTTACAAATAAAGCAATAGCATCACAAATTTCACAAATAAAGCATTTTTTTCACTGCATTCTAGTT
GTGGTTTGTCCAAACTCATCAATGTATCTTATCATGTCTGGCTCTAGCTATCCCGCCCCTAACTCCGCCC
ATCCCGCCCCTAACTCCGCCCAGTTCCGCCCATTCTCCGCCCCATGGCTGACTAATTTTTTTTATTTATG
CAGAGGCCGAGGCCGCCTCGGCCTCTGAGCTATTCCAGAAGTAGTGAGGAGGCTTTTTTGGAGGCCTAGA
CTTTTGCAGAGACCAAATTCGTAATCATGTCATAGCTGTTTCCTGTGTGAAATTGTTATCCGCTCACAAT
TCCACACAACATACGAGCCGGAAGCATAAAGTGTAAAGCCTGGGGTGCCTAATGAGTGAGCTAACTCACA
TTAATTGCGTTGCGCTCACTGCCCGCTTTCCAGTCGGGAAACCTGTCGTGCCAGCTGCATTAATGAATCG
GCCAACGCGCGGGGAGAGGCGGTTTGCGTATTGGGCGCTCTTCCGCTTCCTCGCTCACTGACTCGCTGCG
CTCGGTCGTTCGGCTGCGGCGAGCGGTATCAGCTCACTCAAAGGCGGTAATACGGTTATCCACAGAATCA
GGGGATAACGCAGGAAAGAACATGTGAGCAAAAGGCCAGCAAAAGGCCAGGAACCGTAAAAAGGCCGCGT
TGCTGGCGTTTTTCCATAGGCTCCGCCCCCCTGACGAGCATCACAAAAATCGACGCTCAAGTCAGAGGTG
GCGAAACCCGACAGGACTATAAAGATACCAGGCGTTTCCCCCTGGAAGCTCCCTCGTGCGCTCTCCTGTT
CCGACCCTGCCGCTTACCGGATACCTGTCCGCCTTTCTCCCTTCGGGAAGCGTGGCGCTTTCTCATAGCT
CACGCTGTAGGTATCTCAGCTCGGTGTAGGTCGTTCGCTCCAAGCTGGGCTGTGTGCACGAACCCCCCGT
TCAGCCCGACCGCTGCGCCTTATCCGGTAACTATCGTCTTGAGTCCAACCCGGTAAGACACGACTTATCG
CCACTGGCAGCAGCCACTGGTAACAGGATTAGCAGAGCGAGGTATGTAGGCGGTGCTACAGAGTTCTTGA
AGTGGTGGCCTAACTACGGCTACACTAGAAGAACAGTATTTGGTATCTGCGCTCTGCTGAAGCCAGTTAC
CTTCGGAAAAAGAGTTGGTAGCTCTTGATCCGGCAAACAAACCACCGCTGGTAGCGGTGGTTTTTTTGTT
TGCAAGCAGCAGATTACGCGCAGAAAAAAAGGATCTCAAGAAGATCCTTTGATCTTTTCTACGGGGTCTG
ACGCTCAGTGGAACGAAAACTCACGTTAAGGGATTTTGGTCATGAGATTATCAAAAAGGATCTTCACCTA
GATCCTTTTAAATTAAAAATGAAGTTTTAAATCAATCTAAAGTATATATGAGTAAACTTGGTCTGACAGT
TACCAATGCTTAATCAGTGAGGCACCTATCTCAGCGATCTGTCTATTTCGTTCATCCATAGTTGCCTGAC
TCCCCGTCGTGTAGATAACTACGATACGGGAGGGCTTACCATCTGGCCCCAGTGCTGCAATGATACCGCG
AGACCCACGCTCACCGGCTCCAGATTTATCAGCAATAAACCAGCCAGCCGGAAGGGCCGAGCGCAGAAGT
GGTCCTGCAACTTTATCCGCCTCCATCCAGTCTATTAATTGTTGCCGGGAAGCTAGAGTAAGTAGTTCGC
CAGTTAATAGTTTGCGCAACGTTGTTGCCATTGCTACAGGCATCGTGGTGTCACGCTCGTCGTTTGGTAT
GGCTTCATTCAGCTCCGGTTCCCAACGATCAAGGCGAGTTACATGATCCCCCATGTTGTGCAAAAAAGCG
GTTAGCTCCTTCGGTCCTCCGATCGTTGTCAGAAGTAAGTTGGCCGCAGTGTTATCACTCATGGTTATGG
CAGCACTGCATAATTCTCTTACTGTCATGCCATCCGTAAGATGCTTTTCTGTGACTGGTGAGTACTCAAC
CAAGTCATTCTGAGAATAGTGTATGCGGCGACCGAGTTGCTCTTGCCCGGCGTCAATACGGGATAATACC
GCGCCACATAGCAGAACTTTAAAAGTGCTCATCATTGGAAAACGTTCTTCGGGGCGAAAACTCTCAAGGA
TCTTACCGCTGTTGAGATCCAGTTCGATGTAACCCACTCGTGCACCCAACTGATCTTCAGCATCTTTTAC
TTTCACCAGCGTTTCTGGGTGAGCAAAAACAGGAAGGCAAAATGCCGCAAAAAAGGGAATAAGGGCGACA
CGGAAATGTTGAATACTCATACTCTTCCTTTTTCAATATTATTGAAGCATTTATCAGGGTTATTGTCTCA
TGAGCGGATACATATTTGAATGTATTTAGAAAAATAAACAAATAGGGGTTCCGCGCACATTTCCCCGAAA
AGTGCCACCTGACGTCTAAGAAACCATTATTATCATGACATTAACCTATAAAAATAGGCGTATCACGAGG
CCCTTTCGTCTCGCGCGTTTCGGTGATGACGGTGAAAACCTCTGACACATGCAGCTCCCGGAGACGGTCA
CAGCTTGTCTGTAAGCGGATGCCGGGAGCAGACAAGCCCGTCAGGGCGCGTCAGCGGGTGTTGGCGGGTG
TCGGGGCTGGCTTAACTATGCGGCATCAGAGCAGATTGTACTGAGAGTGCACCATATGCGGTGTGAAATA
CCGCACAGATGCGTAAGGAGAAAATACCGCATCAGGCGCCATTCGCCATTCAGGCTGCGCAACTGTTGGG
AAGGGCGATCGGTGCGGGCCTCTTCGCTATTACGCCAGCTGGCGAAAGGGGGATGTGCTGCAAGGCGATT
AAGTTGGGTAACGCCAGGGTTTTCCCAGTCACGACGTTGTAAAACGACGGCCAGTGCCAAGCTG
Features (pLannotate 1.2.2; 30 found; start..end, strand, type, name):
      6..232     +  promoter       RSV promoter: Rous sarcoma virus enhancer/promoter
    233..413     +  LTR            5' LTR (truncated): truncated 5' long terminal repeat (LTR) from HIV-1
    460..585     +  misc_feature   HIV-1 Ψ: packaging signal of human immunodeficiency virus type 1
    569..907     +  CDS            HIV-1 gag (fragment): gag protein from human immunodeficiency virus 1; gag
   1078..1311    +  misc_feature   RRE: The Rev response element (RRE) of HIV-1 allows for Rev-dependent mRNA export from the nucleus to the cytoplasm.
   1688..1788    +  CDS            Rev (fragment): human immunodeficiency virus 1 (HIV-1) Rev protein; rev; enhances nuclear export of unspliced and incompletely spliced viral mRNAs
   1807..1923    +  misc_feature   cPPT/CTS: central polypurine tract and central termination sequence of HIV-1
   1936..2012    +  enhancer       CMV enhancer (fragment): human cytomegalovirus immediate early enhancer
   2013..2216    +  promoter       CMV promoter: human cytomegalovirus (CMV) immediate early promoter
   2293..2355    +  CDS            3xFLAG: three tandem FLAG® epitope tags, followed by an enterokinase cleavage site
   2368..4101    +  CDS            YTHDF2: YTHD2_HUMAN - Also known as HGRG8 From Homo sapiens (Human).
   4146..4357    +  promoter       EF-1α core promoter: core promoter for human elongation factor EF-1α
   4370..4638    +  LTR            5' LTR (truncated): truncated 5' long terminal repeat (LTR) from human T-cell leukemia virus (HTLV) type 1
   4695..5359    +  CDS            CopGFP (fragment): green fluorescent protein 2 from Pontellina plumata, also known as ppluGFP2 (Shagin et al., 2004)
   5483..6082    +  CDS            PuroR: puromycin N-acetyltransferase; pac from Streptomyces alboniger; confers resistance to puromycin
   6083..6671    +  misc_feature   WPRE: woodchuck hepatitis virus posttranscriptional regulatory element
   6666..6773    +  CDS            nef (fragment): NEF_SIVS4 - Experimental evidence at protein level: Swiss-Prot protein existence level 1. Interferes with TCR signaling from the cell membrane. Interacts with CD247/TCRZ (TCR zeta chain) and exert potent down- regulation of cell surface TCR/CD3 complexes. From Simian immunodeficiency virus (isolate F236/smH4) (SIV-sm) (Simian immunodeficiency virus sooty mangabey monkey).
   6798..6978    +  LTR            5' LTR (truncated): truncated 5' long terminal repeat (LTR) from HIV-1
   7050..7171    +  polyA_signal   SV40 poly(A) signal: SV40 polyadenylation signal
   7211..7346    +  rep_origin     SV40 ori: SV40 origin of replication
   7403..7419    -  protein_bind   lac operator: The lac repressor binds to the lac operator to inhibit transcription in E. coli. This inhibition can be relieved by adding lactose or isopropyl-β-D-thiogalactopyranoside (IPTG). lac repressor encoded by lacI
   7427..7457    -  promoter       lac promoter: promoter for the E. coli lac operon
   7472..7493    -  protein_bind   CAP binding site: CAP binding activates transcription in the presence of cAMP. E. coli catabolite activator protein
   7506..7598    -  CDS            lacI (fragment): lac repressor; lacI; The lac repressor binds to the lac operator to inhibit transcription in E. coli. This inhibition can be relieved by adding lactose or isopropyl-β-D-thiogalactopyranoside (IPTG).
   7781..8369    -  rep_origin     ori: high-copy-number ColE1/pMB1/pBR322/pUC origin of replication
   8540..9400    -  CDS            AmpR: β-lactamase; bla; confers resistance to ampicillin, carbenicillin, and related antibiotics
   9401..9505    -  promoter       AmpR promoter: bla
   9600..9635    +  CDS            rop (fragment): Rop protein, which maintains plasmids at low copy number; rop
   9737..9836    +  misc_feature   bom (fragment): basis of mobility region from pBR322
   9842..9996    -  CDS            lacZα (fragment): LacZα fragment of β-galactosidase; lacZ fragment
