[The description below was written by a language model from this plasmid's Addgene catalogue record and pLannotate feature annotations shown in this document.]
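Description:
pCDH-3_Flag-YTHDF2-D-MUT is a third-generation-style HIV-1 lentiviral expression plasmid built on the pCDH backbone, about 10 kb in the sequenced record. It is propagated in E. coli through a high-copy ColE1/pUC-type origin with ampicillin selection (AmpR). The viral cassette begins with an RSV promoter fused to a truncated 5' LTR, which drives genomic RNA production in packaging cells. This is followed by the Ψ packaging signal with a gag fragment, the RRE for Rev-dependent nuclear export, and the cPPT/CTS. At the other end are a WPRE, a truncated 3' LTR, an SV40 poly(A) signal and an SV40 origin.

The payload is human YTHDF2, an m6A-binding reader protein, expressed from the CMV promoter with an N-terminal 3xFLAG tag for detection or immunoprecipitation. The "D-MUT" insert carries five alanine substitutions (Y418A, D422A, W432A, W486A, W491A). The record describes it only as a domain mutant, though these positions lie in the C-terminal YTH domain, so it presumably serves as a binding-defective control. The coding sequence also contains synonymous changes that make it resistant to the sgYTHDF2-1 guide. The "nonsense mutation" in the plasmid name conflicts with the purpose and mutation fields, both of which say the changes are synonymous.

Downstream, an EF-1α core promoter joined to an HTLV-1 LTR fragment drives copGFP followed by puromycin N-acetyltransferase. Transduced cells can therefore be tracked by fluorescence and selected with puromycin; the linker between the two reading frames is not annotated. The construct suits rescue experiments in YTHDF2-depleted cells, and the associated study concerns B cell malignancies.
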