Addgene plasmid #232947: pCDH-3_Flag-YTHDF2-D-MUT (nonsense mutation of sgYTHDF2-1)
Purpose: Expresses the domain-mutant YTHDF2 with synonymous mutations for resistance against sgYTHDF2-1-mediated knockdown
Depositing lab: Jianjun Chen. Depositing organization: Beckman Research Institute of the City of Hope. Publication: YTHDF2 promotes ATP synthesis and immune evasion in B cell malignancies. Chen Z, Zeng C, Yang L, Che Y, Chen M, Sau L, Wang B, Zhou K, Chen Y, Qing Y, Shen C, Zhang T, Wunderlich M, Wu D, Li W, Wang K, Leung K, Sun M, Tang T, He X, Zhang L, Swaminathan S, Mulloy JC, Muschen M, Huang H, Weng H, Xiao G, Deng X, Chen J. Cell. 2024 Dec 12:S0092-8674(24)01324-2. doi: 10.1016/j.cell.2024.11.007. PubMed 39694037.
Backbone
  Vector backbone: pCDH
  Vector type: Lentiviral
Growth in bacteria
  Bacterial resistance: Ampicillin, 100 μg/mL
  Growth temperature: 37°C
  Growth strain: NEB Stable
  Copy number: High Copy
Gene/Insert
  Gene/Insert name: YTHDF2-D-MUT
  Species: H. sapiens (human)
  Mutation: 5 site mutation (Y418A+D422A+W432A+W486A+W491A), synonymous mutation
  Entrez Gene: YTHDF2 (a.k.a. CAHL, DF2, HGRG8, NY-REN-2)
  Cloning method: Restriction Enzyme; 5′ cloning site Unknown (unknown if destroyed)
Terms and licenses: Academic/Nonprofit Terms; Industry Terms: Not Available to Industry
How to cite: pCDH-3_Flag-YTHDF2-D-MUT (nonsense mutation of sgYTHDF2-1) was a gift from Jianjun Chen (Addgene plasmid # 232947 ; http://n2t.net/addgene:232947 ; RRID:Addgene_232947)
